>Addgene plasmid #46914 | pU6-sgGFP-NT1 | depositor full sequence | sequence record 66635 | pU6-sgGFP-NT1 sequence 8308 bps
GCTTAAGCGGTCGACGGATCGGGAGATCTCCCGATCCCCTATGGTGCACTCTCAGTACAATCTGCTCTGA
TGCCGCATAGTTAAGCCAGTATCTGCTCCCTGCTTGTGTGTTGGAGGTCGCTGAGTAGTGCGCGAGCAAA
ATTTAAGCTACAACAAGGCAAGGCTTGACCGACAATTGCATGAAGAATCTGCTTAGGGTTAGGCGTTTTG
CGCTGCTTCGCGATGTACGGGCCAGATATACGCGTTGACATTGATTATTGACTAGTTATTAATAGTAATC
AATTACGGGGTCATTAGTTCATAGCCCATATATGGAGTTCCGCGTTACATAACTTACGGTAAATGGCCCG
CCTGGCTGACCGCCCAACGACCCCCGCCCATTGACGTCAATAATGACGTATGTTCCCATAGTAACGCCAA
TAGGGACTTTCCATTGACGTCAATGGGTGGAGTATTTACGGTAAACTGCCCACTTGGCAGTACATCAAGT
GTATCATATGCCAAGTACGCCCCCTATTGACGTCAATGACGGTAAATGGCCCGCCTGGCATTATGCCCAG
TACATGACCTTATGGGACTTTCCTACTTGGCAGTACATCTACGTATTAGTCATCGCTATTACCATGGTGA
TGCGGTTTTGGCAGTACATCAATGGGCGTGGATAGCGGTTTGACTCACGGGGATTTCCAAGTCTCCACCC
CATTGACGTCAATGGGAGTTTGTTTTGGCACCAAAATCAACGGGACTTTCCAAAATGTCGTAACAACTCC
GCCCCATTGACGCAAATGGGCGGTAGGCGTGTACGGTGGGAGGTCTATATAAGCAGCGCGTTTTGCCTGT
ACTGGGTCTCTCTGGTTAGACCAGATCTGAGCCTGGGAGCTCTCTGGCTAACTAGGGAACCCACTGCTTA
AGCCTCAATAAAGCTTGCCTTGAGTGCTTCAAGTAGTGTGTGCCCGTCTGTTGTGTGACTCTGGTAACTA
GAGATCCCTCAGACCCTTTTAGTCAGTGTGGAAAATCTCTAGCAGTGGCGCCCGAACAGGGACTTGAAAG
CGAAAGGGAAACCAGAGGAGCTCTCTCGACGCAGGACTCGGCTTGCTGAAGCGCGCACGGCAAGAGGCGA
GGGGCGGCGACTGGTGAGTACGCCAAAAATTTTGACTAGCGGAGGCTAGAAGGAGAGAGATGGGTGCGAG
AGCGTCAGTATTAAGCGGGGGAGAATTAGATCGCGATGGGAAAAAATTCGGTTAAGGCCAGGGGGAAAGA
AAAAATATAAATTAAAACATATAGTATGGGCAAGCAGGGAGCTAGAACGATTCGCAGTTAATCCTGGCCT
GTTAGAAACATCAGAAGGCTGTAGACAAATACTGGGACAGCTACAACCATCCCTTCAGACAGGATCAGAA
GAACTTAGATCATTATATAATACAGTAGCAACCCTCTATTGTGTGCATCAAAGGATAGAGATAAAAGACA
CCAAGGAAGCTTTAGACAAGATAGAGGAAGAGCAAAACAAAAGTAAGACCACCGCACAGCAAGCGGCCGG
CCGCGCTGATCTTCAGACCTGGAGGAGGAGATATGAGGGACAATTGGAGAAGTGAATTATATAAATATAA
AGTAGTAAAAATTGAACCATTAGGAGTAGCACCCACCAAGGCAAAGAGAAGAGTGGTGCAGAGAGAAAAA
AGAGCAGTGGGAATAGGAGCTTTGTTCCTTGGGTTCTTGGGAGCAGCAGGAAGCACTATGGGCGCAGCGT
CAATGACGCTGACGGTACAGGCCAGACAATTATTGTCTGGTATAGTGCAGCAGCAGAACAATTTGCTGAG
GGCTATTGAGGCGCAACAGCATCTGTTGCAACTCACAGTCTGGGGCATCAAGCAGCTCCAGGCAAGAATC
CTGGCTGTGGAAAGATACCTAAAGGATCAACAGCTCCTGGGGATTTGGGGTTGCTCTGGAAAACTCATTT
GCACCACTGCTGTGCCTTGGAATGCTAGTTGGAGTAATAAATCTCTGGAACAGATTTGGAATCACACGAC
CTGGATGGAGTGGGACAGAGAAATTAACAATTACACAAGCTTAATACACTCCTTAATTGAAGAATCGCAA
AACCAGCAAGAAAAGAATGAACAAGAATTATTGGAATTAGATAAATGGGCAAGTTTGTGGAATTGGTTTA
ACATAACAAATTGGCTGTGGTATATAAAATTATTCATAATGATAGTAGGAGGCTTGGTAGGTTTAAGAAT
AGTTTTTGCTGTACTTTCTATAGTGAATAGAGTTAGGCAGGGATATTCACCATTATCGTTTCAGACCCAC
CTCCCAACCCCGAGGGGACCCGACAGGCCCGAAGGAATAGAAGAAGAAGGTGGAGAGAGAGACAGAGACA
GATCCATTCGATTAGTGAACGGATCGGCACTGCGTGCGCCAATTCTGCAGACAAATGGCAGTATTCATCC
ACAATTTTAAAAGAAAAGGGGGGATTGGGGGGTACAGTGCAGGGGAAAGAATAGTAGACATAATAGCAAC
AGACATACAAACTAAAGAATTACAAAAACAAATTACAAAAATTCAAAATTTTCGGGTTTATTACAGGGAC
AGCAGAGATCCAGTTTGGTTAGTACCGGGCCCGCTCTAGAGATCCGACGCGCCATCTCTAGGCCCGCGCC
GGCCCCCTCGCACAGACTTGTGGGAGAAGCTCGGCTACTCCCCTGCCCCGGTTAATTTGCATATAATATT
TCCTAGTAACTATAGAGGCTTAATGTGCGATAAAAGACAGATAATCTGTTCTTTTTAATACTAGCTACAT
TTTACATGATAGGCTTGGATTTCTATAACTTCGTATAGCATACATTATACGAAGTTATAAACAGCACAAA
AGGAAACTCACCCTAACTGTAAAGTAATTGTGTGTTTTGAGACTATAAGTATCCCTTGGAGAACCACCTT
GTTGGAATAGCTCAGAGGCCGAGGGTTTTAGAGCTAGAAATAGCAAGTTAAAATAAGGCTAGTCCGTTAT
CAACTTGAAAAAGTGGCACCGAGTCGGTGCTTTTTTTCTCGAGTACTAGGATCCATTAGGCGGCCGCGTG
GATAACCGTATTACCGCCATGCATTAGTTATTAATAGTAATCAATTACGGGGTCATTAGTTCATAGCCCA
TATATGGAGTTCCGCGTTACATAACTTACGGTAAATGGCCCGCCTGGCTGACCGCCCAACGACCCCCGCC
CATTGACGTCAATAATGACGTATGTTCCCATAGTAACGCCAATAGGGACTTTCCATTGACGTCAATGGGT
GGAGTATTTACGGTAAACTGCCCACTTGGCAGTACATCAAGTGTATCATATGCCAAGTACGCCCCCTATT
GACGTCAATGACGGTAAATGGCCCGCCTGGCATTATGCCCAGTACATGACCTTATGGGACTTTCCTACTT
GGCAGTACATCTACGTATTAGTCATCGCTATTACCATGGTGATGCGGTTTTGGCAGTACATCAATGGGCG
TGGATAGCGGTTTGACTCACGGGGATTTCCAAGTCTCCACCCCATTGACGTCAATGGGAGTTTGTTTTGG
CACCAAAATCAACGGGACTTTCCAAAATGTCGTAACAACTCCGCCCCATTGACGCAAATGGGCGGTAGGC
GTGTACGGTGGGAGGTCTATATAAGCAGAGCTGGTTTAGTGAACCGTCAGATCCGCTAGCCCACCATGAC
CGAGTACAAGCCCACGGTGCGCCTCGCCACCCGCGACGACGTCCCCCGGGCCGTACGCACCCTCGCCGCC
GCGTTCGCCGACTACCCCGCCACGCGCCACACCGTCGACCCGGACCGCCACATCGAGCGGGTCACCGAGC
TGCAAGAACTCTTCCTCACGCGCGTCGGGCTCGACATCGGCAAGGTGTGGGTCGCGGACGACGGCGCCGC
GGTGGCGGTCTGGACCACGCCGGAGAGCGTCGAAGCGGGGGCGGTGTTCGCCGAGATCGGCCCGCGCATG
GCCGAGTTGAGCGGTTCCCGGCTGGCCGCGCAGCAACAGATGGAAGGCCTCCTGGCGCCGCACCGGCCCA
AGGAGCCCGCGTGGTTCCTGGCCACCGTCGGCGTCTCGCCCGACCACCAGGGCAAGGGTCTGGGCAGCGC
CGTCGTGCTCCCCGGAGTGGAGGCGGCCGAGCGCGCCGGGGTGCCCGCCTTCCTGGAGACCTCCGCGCCC
CGCAACCTCCCCTTCTACGAGCGGCTCGGCTTCACCGTCACCGCCGACGTCGAGGTGCCCGAAGGACCGC
GCACCTGGTGCATGACCCGCAAGCCCGGTGCCGGATCGGGAGAGGGCAGAGGAAGTCTGCTAACATGCGG
TGACGTCGAGGAGAATCCTGGCCCACCGGTCGCCACCATGGTGAGCAAGGGCGAGGAGGATAACATGGCC
ATCATCAAGGAGTTCATGCGCTTCAAGGTGCACATGGAGGGCTCCGTGAACGGCCACGAGTTCGAGATCG
AGGGCGAGGGCGAGGGCCGCCCCTACGAGGGCACCCAGACCGCCAAGCTGAAGGTGACCAAGGGTGGCCC
CCTGCCCTTCGCCTGGGACATCCTGTCCCCTCAGTTCATGTACGGCTCCAAGGCCTACGTGAAGCACCCC
GCCGACATCCCCGACTACTTGAAGCTGTCCTTCCCCGAGGGCTTCAAGTGGGAGCGCGTGATGAACTTCG
AGGACGGCGGCGTGGTGACCGTGACCCAGGACTCCTCCCTGCAGGACGGCGAGTTCATCTACAAGGTGAA
GCTGCGCGGCACCAACTTCCCCTCCGACGGCCCCGTAATGCAGAAGAAGACCATGGGCTGGGAGGCCTCC
TCCGAGCGGATGTACCCCGAGGACGGCGCCCTGAAGGGCGAGATCAAGCAGAGGCTGAAGCTGAAGGACG
GCGGCCACTACGACGCTGAGGTCAAGACCACCTACAAGGCCAAGAAGCCCGTGCAGCTGCCCGGCGCCTA
CAACGTCAACATCAAGTTGGACATCACCTCCCACAACGAGGACTACACCATCGTGGAACAGTACGAACGC
GCCGAGGGCCGCCACTCCACCGGCGGCATGGACGAGCTGTACAAGTAAGAATTCGTCGAGGGACCTAATA
ACTTCGTATAGCATACATTATACGAAGTTATACATGTTTAAGGGTTCCGGTTCCACTAGGTACAATTCGA
TATCAAGCTTATCGATAATCAACCTCTGGATTACAAAATTTGTGAAAGATTGACTGGTATTCTTAACTAT
GTTGCTCCTTTTACGCTATGTGGATACGCTGCTTTAATGCCTTTGTATCATGCTATTGCTTCCCGTATGG
CTTTCATTTTCTCCTCCTTGTATAAATCCTGGTTGCTGTCTCTTTATGAGGAGTTGTGGCCCGTTGTCAG
GCAACGTGGCGTGGTGTGCACTGTGTTTGCTGACGCAACCCCCACTGGTTGGGGCATTGCCACCACCTGT
CAGCTCCTTTCCGGGACTTTCGCTTTCCCCCTCCCTATTGCCACGGCGGAACTCATCGCCGCCTGCCTTG
CCCGCTGCTGGACAGGGGCTCGGCTGTTGGGCACTGACAATTCCGTGGTGTTGTCGGGGAAATCATCGTC
CTTTCCTTGGCTGCTCGCCTGTGTTGCCACCTGGATTCTGCGCGGGACGTCCTTCTGCTACGTCCCTTCG
GCCCTCAATCCAGCGGACCTTCCTTCCCGCGGCCTGCTGCCGGCTCTGCGGCCTCTTCCGCGTCTTCGCC
TTCGCCCTCAGACGAGTCGGATCTCCCTTTGGGCCGCCTCCCCGCATCGATACCGTCGACCTCGATCGAG
ACCTAGAAAAACATGGAGCAATCACAAGTAGCAATACAGCAGCTACCAATGCTGATTGTGCCTGGCTAGA
AGCACAAGAGGAGGAGGAGGTGGGTTTTCCAGTCACACCTCAGGTACCTTTAAGACCAATGACTTACAAG
GCAGCTGTAGATCTTAGCCACTTTTTAAAAGAAAAGGGGGGACTGGAAGGGCTAATTCACTCCCAACGAA
GACAAGATATCCTTGATCTGTGGATCTACCACACACAAGGCTACTTCCCTGATTGGCAGAACTACACACC
AGGGCCAGGGATCAGATATCCACTGACCTTTGGATGGTGCTACAAGCTAGTACCAGTTGAGCAAGAGAAG
GTAGAAGAAGCCAATGAAGGAGAGAACACCCGCTTGTTACACCCTGTGAGCCTGCATGGGATGGATGACC
CGGAGAGAGAAGTATTAGAGTGGAGGTTTGACAGCCGCCTAGCATTTCATCACATGGCCCGAGAGCTGCA
TCCGGACTGTACTGGGTCTCTCTGGTTAGACCAGATCTGAGCCTGGGAGCTCTCTGGCTAACTAGGGAAC
CCACTGCTTAAGCCTCAATAAAGCTTGCCTTGAGTGCTTCAAGTAGTGTGTGCCCGTCTGTTGTGTGACT
CTGGTAACTAGAGATCCCTCAGACCCTTTTAGTCAGTGTGGAAAATCTCTAGCAGCATGTGAGCAAAAGG
CCAGCAAAAGGCCAGGAACCGTAAAAAGGCCGCGTTGCTGGCGTTTTTCCATAGGCTCCGCCCCCCTGAC
GAGCATCACAAAAATCGACGCTCAAGTCAGAGGTGGCGAAACCCGACAGGACTATAAAGATACCAGGCGT
TTCCCCCTGGAAGCTCCCTCGTGCGCTCTCCTGTTCCGACCCTGCCGCTTACCGGATACCTGTCCGCCTT
TCTCCCTTCGGGAAGCGTGGCGCTTTCTCATAGCTCACGCTGTAGGTATCTCAGTTCGGTGTAGGTCGTT
CGCTCCAAGCTGGGCTGTGTGCACGAACCCCCCGTTCAGCCCGACCGCTGCGCCTTATCCGGTAACTATC
GTCTTGAGTCCAACCCGGTAAGACACGACTTATCGCCACTGGCAGCAGCCACTGGTAACAGGATTAGCAG
AGCGAGGTATGTAGGCGGTGCTACAGAGTTCTTGAAGTGGTGGCCTAACTACGGCTACACTAGAAGAACA
GTATTTGGTATCTGCGCTCTGCTGAAGCCAGTTACCTTCGGAAAAAGAGTTGGTAGCTCTTGATCCGGCA
AACAAACCACCGCTGGTAGCGGTGGTTTTTTTGTTTGCAAGCAGCAGATTACGCGCAGAAAAAAAGGATC
TCAAGAAGATCCTTTGATCTTTTCTACGGGGTCTGACGCTCAGTGGAACGAAAACTCACGTTAAGGGATT
TTGGTCATGAGATTATCAAAAAGGATCTTCACCTAGATCCTTTTAAATTAAAAATGAAGTTTTAAATCAA
TCTAAAGTATATATGAGTAAACTTGGTCTGACAGTTACCAATGCTTAATCAGTGAGGCACCTATCTCAGC
GATCTGTCTATTTCGTTCATCCATAGTTGCCTGACTCCCCGTCGTGTAGATAACTACGATACGGGAGGGC
TTACCATCTGGCCCCAGTGCTGCAATGATACCGCGAGACCCACGCTCACCGGCTCCAGATTTATCAGCAA
TAAACCAGCCAGCCGGAAGGGCCGAGCGCAGAAGTGGTCCTGCAACTTTATCCGCCTCCATCCAGTCTAT
TAATTGTTGCCGGGAAGCTAGAGTAAGTAGTTCGCCAGTTAATAGTTTGCGCAACGTTGTTGCCATTGCT
ACAGGCATCGTGGTGTCACGCTCGTCGTTTGGTATGGCTTCATTCAGCTCCGGTTCCCAACGATCAAGGC
GAGTTACATGATCCCCCATGTTGTGCAAAAAAGCGGTTAGCTCCTTCGGTCCTCCGATCGTTGTCAGAAG
TAAGTTGGCCGCAGTGTTATCACTCATGGTTATGGCAGCACTGCATAATTCTCTTACTGTCATGCCATCC
GTAAGATGCTTTTCTGTGACTGGTGAGTACTCAACCAAGTCATTCTGAGAATAGTGTATGCGGCGACCGA
GTTGCTCTTGCCCGGCGTCAATACGGGATAATACCGCGCCACATAGCAGAACTTTAAAAGTGCTCATCAT
TGGAAAACGTTCTTCGGGGCGAAAACTCTCAAGGATCTTACCGCTGTTGAGATCCAGTTCGATGTAACCC
ACTCGTGCACCCAACTGATCTTCAGCATCTTTTACTTTCACCAGCGTTTCTGGGTGAGCAAAAACAGGAA
GGCAAAATGCCGCAAAAAAGGGAATAAGGGCGACACGGAAATGTTGAATACTCATACTCTTCCTTTTTCA
ATATTATTGAAGCATTTATCAGGGTTATTGTCTCATGAGCGGATACATATTTGAATGTATTTAGAAAAAT
AAACAAATAGGGGTTCCGCGCACATTTCCCCGAAAAGTGCCACCTGAC
Features (pLannotate 1.2.2; 25 found; start..end, strand, type, name):
     40..92      -  misc_feature   bom (fragment): basis of mobility region from pBR322
    247..626     +  enhancer       CMV enhancer: human cytomegalovirus immediate early enhancer
    627..826     +  promoter       CMV promoter: human cytomegalovirus (CMV) immediate early promoter
    844..1024    +  LTR            5' LTR (truncated): truncated 5' long terminal repeat (LTR) from HIV-1
   1071..1196    +  misc_feature   HIV-1 Ψ: packaging signal of human immunodeficiency virus type 1
   1180..1518    +  CDS            HIV-1 gag (fragment): gag protein from human immunodeficiency virus 1; gag
   1695..1928    +  misc_feature   RRE: The Rev response element (RRE) of HIV-1 allows for Rev-dependent mRNA export from the nucleus to the cytoplasm.
   2305..2405    +  CDS            Rev (fragment): human immunodeficiency virus 1 (HIV-1) Rev protein; rev; enhances nuclear export of unspliced and incompletely spliced viral mRNAs
   2455..2572    +  misc_feature   cPPT/CTS: central polypurine tract and central termination sequence of HIV-1
   2825..2858    +  protein_bind   loxP: Cre-mediated recombination occurs in the 8-bp core sequence (GCATACAT). Cre recombinase
   2943..2964    -  rep_origin     SV40 ori (fragment): SV40 origin of replication
   2965..3040    +  misc_RNA       gRNA scaffold: guide RNA scaffold for the Streptococcus pyogenes CRISPR/Cas9 system
   3165..3468    +  enhancer       CMV enhancer: human cytomegalovirus immediate early enhancer
   3469..3672    +  promoter       CMV promoter: human cytomegalovirus (CMV) immediate early promoter
   3706..4302    +  CDS            PuroR: puromycin N-acetyltransferase; pac from Streptomyces alboniger; confers resistance to puromycin
   4378..5085    +  CDS            mCherry: mCherry is a basic (constitutively fluorescent) red fluorescent protein published in 2004, derived from Discosoma sp.. It is reported to be a very rapidly-maturing monomer with low acid sensitivity.
   5108..5141    +  protein_bind   loxP: Cre-mediated recombination occurs in the 8-bp core sequence (GCATACAT). Cre recombinase
   5174..5197    +  misc_feature   MCS (fragment): pBluescript multiple cloning site
   5197..5785    +  misc_feature   WPRE: woodchuck hepatitis virus posttranscriptional regulatory element
   5786..5805    +  misc_feature   MCS (fragment): pBluescript multiple cloning site
   5807..6307    +  CDS            nef (fragment): NEF_HV1LA - Experimental evidence at protein level: Swiss-Prot protein existence level 1. Extracellular Nef protein targets CD4(+) T-lymphocytes for apoptosis by interacting with CXCR4 surface receptors. From Human immunodeficiency virus type 1 group M subtype B (isolate Lai) (HIV-1).
   6314..6494    +  LTR            5' LTR (truncated): truncated 5' long terminal repeat (LTR) from HIV-1
   6556..7144    -  rep_origin     ori: high-copy-number ColE1/pMB1/pBR322/pUC origin of replication
   7315..8175    -  CDS            AmpR: β-lactamase; bla; confers resistance to ampicillin, carbenicillin, and related antibiotics
   8176..8280    -  promoter       AmpR promoter: bla
