[The description below was written by a language model from this plasmid's Addgene catalogue record and pLannotate feature annotations shown in this document.]
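Description:
pU6-sgGFP-NT1 is an 8.3 kb lentiviral CRISPR guide-RNA expression plasmid built on a pSico-derived backbone and intended for delivery into mammalian cells. It is propagated in bacteria through a ColE1/pUC-type origin with ampicillin resistance (AmpR under its own bla promoter). The catalogue lists it as low copy and grown in a recombination-deficient strain, which is usual for LTR-containing vectors. The viral frame is a typical HIV-1 transfer vector. A CMV enhancer/promoter drives a truncated 5' LTR, followed by the Ψ packaging signal with a gag fragment, the Rev response element, the cPPT/CTS, a WPRE downstream of the cargo, and a truncated 3' LTR. Together these elements allow genomic RNA production, packaging when helper functions are supplied in trans, and integration into target cells.

The payload is a roughly 100 bp sgRNA insert, sgGFP-NT1, cloned between retained BstXI and XhoI sites. It joins a GFP-targeting spacer to the Streptococcus pyogenes Cas9 guide scaffold. The catalogue states that it is transcribed from a murine U6 (Pol III) promoter. The automated annotation did not label this promoter, but the scaffold is annotated at the expected position. Downstream, a second CMV enhancer/promoter drives puromycin N-acetyltransferase followed by mCherry, so transduced cells can be selected with the drug and tracked by red fluorescence. The table does not annotate the linker joining these two reading frames. Two loxP sites inherited from pSico flank the region spanning the sgRNA scaffold and the marker cassette, so Cre could in principle excise it.

The plasmid encodes no Cas9. It is meant to be paired with a separately supplied Cas9 or dCas9 effector, and it was deposited with work on RNA-guided transcriptional regulation in eukaryotic cells, where it directs the effector to a GFP reporter.
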