Addgene plasmid #46914: pU6-sgGFP-NT1
Purpose: Human pSico-based U6 vector containing murine U6 promoter and sgRNA targeting GFP (NT1)
Depositing lab: Stanley Qi & Jonathan Weissman. Depositing organization: University of California, San Francisco (UCSF). Publication: CRISPR-Mediated Modular RNA-Guided Regulation of Transcription in Eukaryotes. Gilbert LA, Larson MH, Morsut L, Liu Z, Brar GA, Torres SE, Stern-Ginossar N, Brandman O, Whitehead EH, Doudna JA, Lim WA, Weissman JS, Qi LS. Cell. 2013 Jul 9. pii: S0092-8674(13)00826-X. doi: 10.1016/j.cell.2013.06.044. PubMed 23849981.
Backbone
  Vector backbone: pSICO derivative
  Backbone manufacturer: Addgene
  Backbone size w/o insert (bp): 8200
  Total vector size (bp): 8308
  Vector type: Mammalian Expression, Lentiviral, CRISPR
  Selectable markers: Puromycin
Growth in bacteria
  Bacterial resistance: Ampicillin, 100 μg/mL
  Growth temperature: 37°C
  Growth strain: Stbl3
  Copy number: Low Copy
Gene/Insert
  Gene/Insert name: sgGFP-NT1
  Insert size (bp): 103
  Promoter: U6
  Cloning method: Restriction Enzyme; 5′ cloning site BstX1 (not destroyed); 3′ cloning site Xho1 (not destroyed)
  Sequencing primers: 5′ cttgtgggagaagctcggcta
Terms and licenses: Academic/Nonprofit Terms; Industry Terms: Not Available to Industry
Depositor comments: gRNA target sequence GAATAGCTCAGAGGCCGAGG
How to cite: pU6-sgGFP-NT1 was a gift from Stanley Qi & Jonathan Weissman (Addgene plasmid # 46914 ; http://n2t.net/addgene:46914 ; RRID:Addgene_46914)
