>Addgene plasmid #46914 | pU6-sgGFP-NT1 | addgene partial sequence | sequence record 68544 | cPPT-F 5'-gggaaagaatagtagacataatag-3'
AAGAATTACAAAAACAAATTACAAAAATTCAAAATTTTCGGGTTTATTACAGGGACAGCAGAGATCCAGT
TTGGTTAGTACCGGGCCCGCTCTAGAGATCCGACGCGCCATCTCTAGGCCCGCGCCGGCCCCCTCGCACG
GACTTGTGGGAGAAGCTCGGCTACTCCCCTGCCCCGGTTAATTTGCATATAATATTTCCTAGTAACTATA
GAGGCTTAATGTGCGATAAAAGACAGATAATCTGTTCTTTTTAATACTAGCTACATTTTACATGATAGGC
TTGGATTTCTATAACTTCGTATAGCATACATTATACGAAGTTATAAACAGCACAAAAGGAAACTCACCCT
AACTGTAAAGTAATTGTGTGTTTTGAGACTATAAGTATCCCTTGGAGAACCACCTTGTTGGAATAGCTCA
GAGGCCGAGGGTTTTAGAGCTAGAAATAGCAAGTTAAAATAAGGCTAGTCCGTTATCAACTTGAAAAAGT
GGCACCGAGTCGGTGCTTTTTTTCTCGAGTACTAGGATCCATTAGGCGGCCGCGTGGATAACCGTATTAC
CGCCATGCATTAGTTATTAATAGTAATCAATTACGGGGTCATTAGTTCATAGCCCATATATGGAGTTCCG
CGTTACATAACTTACGGTAAATGGCCCGCCTGGCTGACCGCCCAACGACCCCCGCCCATTGACGTCAATA
ATGACGTATGTTCCCATAGTAACGCCAATAGGGACTTTCCATTGACGTCAATGGGTGGAGTATTTACGGT
AAACTGCCCACTTGGCAGTACATCAAGTGTATCATATGCCAAGTACGCCCCCTATTGACGTCAATGACGG
TAAATGGCCCGCC
