>Addgene plasmid #46914 | pU6-sgGFP-NT1 | addgene partial sequence | sequence record 68893 | Puro-F 5'-GCAACCTCCCTTCTACGAGC-3'
AGGTGCCCGAAGGACCGCGCACCTGGTGCATGACCCGCAAGCCCGGTGCCGGATCGGGAGAGGGCAGAGG
AAGTCTGCTAACATGCGGTGACGTCGAGGAGAATCCTGGCCCACCGGTCGCCACCATGGTGAGCAAGGGC
GAGGAGGATAACATGGCCATCATCAAGGAGTTCATGCGCTTCAAGGTGCACATGGAGGGCTCCGTGAACG
GCCACGAGTTCGAGATCGAGGGCGAGGGCGAGGGCCGCCCCTACGAGGGCACCCAGACCGCCAAGCTGAA
GGTGACCAAGGGTGGCCCCCTGCCCTTCGCCTGGGACATCCTGTCCCCTCAGTTCATGTACGGCTCCAAG
GCCTACGTGAAGCACCCCGCCGACATCCCCGACTACTTGAAGCTGTCCTTCCCCGAGGGCTTCAAGTGGG
AGCGCGTGATGAACTTCGAGGACGGCGGCGTGGTGACCGTGACCCAGGACTCCTCCCTGCAGGACGGCGA
GTTCATCTACAAGGTGAAGCTGCGCGGCACCAACTTCCCCTCCGACGGCCCCGTAATGCAGAAGAAGACC
ATGGGCTGGGAGGCCTCCTCCGAGCGGATGTACCCCGAGGACGGCGCCCTGAAGGGCGAGATCAAGCAGA
GGCTGAAGCTGAAGGACGGCGGCCACTACGACGCTGAGGTCAAGACCACCTACAAGGCCAAGAAGCCCGT
GCAGCTGCCCGGCGCCTACAACGTCAACATCAAGTTGGACATCACCTCCCACAACGAGGACTACACCATC
GTGGAACAGTACGAACGCGCCGAGGGCCGCCACTCCACCGGCGGCATGGACGAGCTGTACAAGTAAGAAT
TCGTCGAGGGACCTAATAACTTCGTATAGCATACATTATACGAAGTTATAC
